Addgene plasmid #16401: pAdEasy-2
Purpose: (Empty Backbone) Adenoviral vector for use in AdEasy System, for use with large inserts.
Depositing lab: Bert Vogelstein. Depositing organization: Johns Hopkins University and School of Medicine. Publication: A simplified system for generating recombinant adenoviruses. He TC, Zhou S, da Costa LT, Yu J, Kinzler KW, Vogelstein B. Proc Natl Acad Sci U S A. 1998 Mar 3. 95(5):2509-14. 10.1073/pnas.95.5.2509 PubMed 9482916.
Backbone
  Vector backbone: pAdEasy-2
  Backbone size (bp): 30767
  Vector type: Mammalian Expression, Adenoviral
Growth in bacteria
  Bacterial resistance: Ampicillin, 100 μg/mL
  Growth temperature: 37°C
  Growth strain: DH10B
  Copy number: Low Copy
Gene/Insert
  Gene/Insert name: None
  GenBank ID: AY370909
  Cloning method: Restriction Enzyme
  Sequencing primers: 5′ n/a
Terms and licenses: Academic/Nonprofit Terms; Industry Terms: Not Available to Industry
Depositor comments: Recombine plasmids from the shuttle vectors (pShuttle, pShuttle-CMV, pAdTrack, pAdTrack-CMV) into the adenoviral plasmid pAdEasy-2. Plasmids recombined in pAdEasy-2 should be packaged in 911E4 cells to make virus. See attached protocol and http://www.coloncancer.org/adeasy.htm for more information. AdEasy is a registered trademark of the Johns Hopkins University.
How to cite: pAdEasy-2 was a gift from Bert Vogelstein (Addgene plasmid # 16401 ; http://n2t.net/addgene:16401 ; RRID:Addgene_16401)
