[The description below was written by a language model from this plasmid's Addgene catalogue record and pLannotate feature annotations shown in this document.]
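Description:
pAdEasy-2 is an empty adenoviral backbone plasmid of roughly 30.8 kb, used as the recipient genome in the AdEasy system for making recombinant human adenovirus serotype 5 vectors and recommended for large inserts. It is propagated in E. coli on a pBR322-derived segment carrying a ColE1/pMB1-type origin with the rop gene and bom site, consistent with its listed low copy number. Selection is by ampicillin through the bla gene and its promoter. A remnant of the tetracycline resistance gene is also annotated, but only as a fragment.

The rest of the plasmid is adenoviral sequence. The feature table shows protein IX, IVa2, the replication proteins (DNA polymerase, preterminal protein and DNA-binding protein) and the two VA RNAs. It also shows the late structural and assembly genes, including L1 52/55K, IIIa, penton base, core proteins VII, V and X, protein VI, hexon, the viral protease, 100K, 33K, protein VIII and fiber. Only one inverted terminal repeat is annotated. No E1 genes are detected, and E3 and E4 appear only as short fragments, which fits a multiply deleted genome with extra cloning capacity, although the record does not spell out the deletions.

No transgene or expression promoter is present. These are supplied by a shuttle vector (pShuttle, pShuttle-CMV, pAdTrack or pAdTrack-CMV) that is recombined into pAdEasy-2. According to the depositor, the recombinants should be packaged in 911E4 cells, which presumably provide the missing viral functions in trans, to produce virus for gene delivery into mammalian cells.
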