Features (pLannotate 1.2.2; 31 found; start..end, strand, type, name):
    332..1561    -  CDS            IVa2 (fragment): PKG1_ADEM1 - Protein inferred from homology: Swiss-Prot protein existence level 3. Component of the packaging machinery which encapsidates the viral DNA into preformed capsids and transcriptional activator of the viral major late promoter (MLP). Binds, along with packaging proteins 2 and 3, to the specific packaging sequence on the left end of viral genomic DNA and displays ATPase activity thereby providing the power stroke of the packaging machinery. The activity of packaging protein IVa2 is stimulated by protein 33K which acts as a terminase. May be the protein that pumps DNA into the capsid
   1417..4584    -  CDS            POL: DPOL_ADE05 - Experimental evidence at protein level: Swiss-Prot protein existence level 1. Eukaryotic-type DNA polymerase involved in viral genomic replication. DNA synthesis is protein primed, and acts in a strand displacement replication. Assembles in complex with viral pTP, DBP, host NFIA and host POU2F1/OCT1 on viral origin of replication. The polymerase covalently transfers dCMP onto pTP, thereby initiating complementary strand synthesis. From Human adenovirus C serotype 5 (HAdV-5) (Human adenovirus 5).
   4803..6806    -  CDS            PTP: TERM_ADE05 - Experimental evidence at protein level: Swiss-Prot protein existence level 1. Protein covalently bound to the viral DNA that acts as a primer for viral genomic replication by DNA strand displacement. Assembles on the viral origin of replication in an initiation complex with viral polymerase, DBP, host NFIA and host POU2F1/OCT1. During initiation, the polymerase covalently couples the first dCTP with Ser- 580 of pTP. The terminal protein stimulates the template activity over 20 fold compared to protein-free templates. Neo-synthesized viral genomes are linked to two preterminal prot
   6835..6991    +  ncRNA          VA: Accession: RF00102 - VA RNA
   7090..7247    +  ncRNA          VA: Accession: RF00102 - VA RNA
   7265..8509    +  CDS            L1: PKG3_ADE05 - Experimental evidence at protein level: Swiss-Prot protein existence level 1. Involved in viral genome packaging through its interaction with packaging proteins 1 and 2. After proteolytic cleavage by adenovirus protease, L1 52/55k protein is removed from the capsid during viral maturation. From Human adenovirus C serotype 5 (HAdV-5) (Human adenovirus 5).
   8533..10287   +  CDS            CAP3_ADE05: Experimental evidence at protein level: Swiss-Prot protein existence level 1. Structural component of the virion that acts as a cement protein on the capsid exterior and which mediates the interactions between the hexons, including the peripentonal hexons, and reaches all the way to the penton vertices. Two hexon linking proteins IIIa, one from each facet, stabilize the unique edge interface between a pair of facets. As the virus enters the host cell, hexon linking proteins IIIa are shed concomitant with virion acidification in the endosome. During virus assembly, seems to play a role in the s
  10371..12083   +  CDS            L2: CAPSP_ADE05 - Experimental evidence at protein level: Swiss-Prot protein existence level 1. Major capsid protein that self-associates to form penton base pentamers, each in the shape of a pentagon, situated at the 12 vertices of the pseudo T=25 capsid. Involved in virus secondary attachment to host cell after initial attachment by the fiber protein. Binds host integrin heterodimer ITGAV-ITGB5 (alphaV-beta5) thereby triggering clathrin-mediated endocytosis of virions. Mediates initial virus attachment to CXADR-negative cells. Binding to integrins ITGAV-ITGB5 also seems to induce macropinocytosi
  12093..12686   +  CDS            L2: NP_ADE02 - Experimental evidence at protein level: Swiss-Prot protein existence level 1. Plays a role in the inhibition of host immune response within the nucleus. Interacts with cellular nucleosomes and immobilizes the host immune danger signal HMGB1 on chromatin. In turn, prevents HMGB1 release out of the cell and thus decreases inflammation. Plays also a role in the wrapping and condensation of the viral DNA. May also promote viral genome import into the nucleus. From Human adenovirus C serotype 2 (HAdV-2) (Human adenovirus 2).
  12759..13862   +  CDS            L2: CORE5_ADE05 - Experimental evidence at protein level: Swiss-Prot protein existence level 1. Associates loosely with the viral DNA to form an outer shell around the nucleoprotein-DNA complex and links it with the capsid by binding the endosome lysis protein. Dissociates from the viral genome during entry. Might be involved in nuclear capsid assembly of the viral particles through its association with NPM1/nucleophosmin. From Human adenovirus C serotype 5 (HAdV-5) (Human adenovirus 5).
  13893..14132   +  CDS            COR10_ADE02: Experimental evidence at protein level: Swiss-Prot protein existence level 1. [Pre-core protein X]: Interacts with the viral DNA and aids in tightly condensing it within the capsid. Cleavage of pre-core protein X may serve to partially relax this structure within the mature virion prior to its entry into the nucleus. From Human adenovirus C serotype 2 (HAdV-2) (Human adenovirus 2).
  14218..14967   +  CDS            L3: CAP6_ADE05 - Experimental evidence at protein level: Swiss-Prot protein existence level 1. [Protease cofactor]: Cofactor that activates the viral protease. Binds to viral protease in a 1:1 ratio. From Human adenovirus C serotype 5 (HAdV-5) (Human adenovirus 5).
  15056..17911   +  CDS            L3 (sequence partly withheld): CAPSH_ADE05 - Experimental evidence at protein level: Swiss-Prot protein existence level 1. Major capsid protein that self-associates to form 240 hexon trimers, each in the shape of a hexagon, building most of the pseudo T=25 capsid. Assembled into trimeric units with the help of the chaperone shutoff protein. Transported by pre-protein VI to the nucleus where it associates with other structural proteins to form an empty capsid. Might be involved, through its interaction with host dyneins, in the intracellular microtubule-dependent transport of incoming viral capsid to the nucleus. From Human
  17947..18558   +  CDS            L3: PRO_ADE05 - Experimental evidence at transcript level: Swiss-Prot protein existence level 2. Cleaves viral precursor proteins (pTP, pIIIa, pVI, pVII, pVIII, and pX) inside newly assembled particles giving rise to mature virions. Protease complexed to its cofactor slides along the viral DNA to specifically locate and cleave the viral precursors. Mature virions have a weakened organization compared to the unmature virions, thereby facilitating subsequent uncoating. Without maturation, the particle lacks infectivity and is unable to uncoat. Late in adenovirus infection, in the cytoplasm, may part
  18660..20246   -  CDS            DBP: DNB2_ADE05 - Experimental evidence at protein level: Swiss-Prot protein existence level 1. Plays a role in the elongation phase of viral strand displacement replication by unwinding the template in an ATP- independent fashion, employing its capacity to form multimers. Also enhances the rate of initiation. Released from template upon second strand synthesis. Assembles in complex with viral pTP, viral pol, host NFIA and host POU2F1/OCT1 on viral origin of replication. Covers the whole ssDNA genome during synthesis. The complementary strand synthesis induces its relese from DNA template. May inhi
  20275..22695   +  CDS            L4: SHUT_ADE05 - Experimental evidence at protein level: Swiss-Prot protein existence level 1. Protein that inhibits host translation while promoting late viral translation by ribosome shunting. Blocks host cap-dependent translation by binding to eIF4G, displacing MKNK1 from cap initiation complexes and preventing EIF4E phosphorylation. Binds to the tripartite leader sequence of viral late mRNAs and recruits host eIF4G, PABPC1/poly-A binding protein and 40S ribosomes subunits on viral mRNAs, allowing ribosome shunting and efficient translation of late viral mRNAs even though conventional translati
  22908..23291   +  CDS            SF33K_ADE02 (fragment): Experimental evidence at protein level: Swiss-Prot protein existence level 1. Probably functions as the small terminase that is part of the molecular motor that translocates genomic DNA in empty capsid during DNA packaging. This motor is located at a unique vertex and comprises at least the IVa2 ATPase, the small terminase 33K and probably a portal. Forms a ring-like structure of about 17 nm in which genomic DNA is translocated into the capsid. Stimulates IVa2 ATPase activity in the presence of the viral genome. Once the DNA is packaged, the terminase detaches: the 33K protein is present in th
  23382..24062   +  CDS            L4: CAP8_ADE02 - Experimental evidence at protein level: Swiss-Prot protein existence level 1. [Hexon-linking protein-C]: Structural component of the virion that acts as a cement protein on the capsid interior and which glue the peripentonal hexons and group-of-nine hexons together. From Human adenovirus C serotype 2 (HAdV-2) (Human adenovirus 2).
  24066..24344   +  CDS            E312_ADE02 (fragment): Experimental evidence at protein level: Swiss-Prot protein existence level 1. From Human adenovirus C serotype 2 (HAdV-2) (Human adenovirus 2).
  24442..24606   -  CDS            UXP_ADE05 (fragment): Experimental evidence at transcript level: Swiss-Prot protein existence level 2. Might play a role in viral replication since it is associated with viral replication centers. Seems to have an effect on DBP localization. From Human adenovirus C serotype 5 (HAdV-5) (Human adenovirus 5).
  24617..26359   +  CDS            SPIKE_ADE05: Experimental evidence at protein level: Swiss-Prot protein existence level 1. Forms spikes that protrude from each vertex of the icosahedral capsid. Interacts with host coxsackievirus and adenovirus receptor CXADR located at the cell tight junctions to provide virion initial attachment to target cell. The fiber protein binds to CXADR with a higher affinity than CXADR binds to itself, thereby blocking the cell-cell adhesion function of CXADR dimers and leading to local disruption of the tight junction. Fiber protein present on neo- synthesized particles may thus disrupt the junctional integrity
  26388..26453   -  CDS            E4RF1_ADE02 (fragment): Experimental evidence at protein level: Swiss-Prot protein existence level 1. May modulate tight-junctions functions of infected cells through interactions with PDZ proteins. E4 ORF1 has ben show for Adenovirus 9 to interact with protein involved in tight junction regulation. May play a role in mTOR activation by activating PI3- kinase, thus overriding cellular checkpoint for translation. From Human adenovirus C serotype 2 (HAdV-2) (Human adenovirus 2).
  26763..26865   -  repeat_region  ITR: inverted terminal repeat of human adenovirus serotype 5 inverted
  26893..27517   +  CDS            TcR (fragment): tetracycline efflux protein; tet; confers resistance to tetracycline
  27759..28139   -  CDS            YPB1_ECOLX: Protein predicted: Swiss-Prot protein existence level 4. From Escherichia coli.
  28156..28347   +  CDS            rop: Rop protein, which maintains plasmids at low copy number; rop
  28449..28589   +  misc_feature   bom: basis of mobility region from pBR322
  28775..29363   -  rep_origin     ori: high-copy-number ColE1/pMB1/pBR322/pUC origin of replication
  29534..30394   -  CDS            AmpR: β-lactamase; bla; confers resistance to ampicillin, carbenicillin, and related antibiotics
  30395..30499   -  promoter       AmpR promoter: bla
  30655..245     +  CDS            IX (across the origin): CAP9_ADE05 - Experimental evidence at protein level: Swiss-Prot protein existence level 1. Structural component of the virion that acts as a cement protein on the capsid exterior and forms triskelion structures consisting of three molecules that stabilize three hexon trimers at the center of each icosahedral facet and fixes the peripentonal hexons. Dispensable for assembly. During virus entry, recruits the anterograde motor kinesin-1 to the capsid docked at the nuclear pore complex thereby subjecting the docked capsid to a pulling force. The resulting tension leads to capsid disruption, disper
>Addgene plasmid #16401 | pAdEasy-2 | addgene full sequence | sequence record 197045 | Addgene NGS Result
CTGCAGCCTCCGCCGCCGCTTCAGCCGCTGCAGCCACCGCCCGCGGGATTGTGACTGACTTTGCTTTCCT
GAGCCCGCTTGCAAGCAGTGCAGCTTCCCGTTCATCCGCCCGCGATGACAAGTTGACGGCTCTTTTGGCA
CAATTGGATTCTTTGACCCGGGAACTTAATGTCGTTTCTCAGCAGCTGTTGGATCTGCGCCAGCAGGTTT
CTGCCCTGAAGGCTTCCTCCCCTCCCAATGCGGTTTAAAACATAAATAAAAAACCAGACTCTGTTTGGAT
TTGGATCAAGCAAGTGTCTTGCTGTCTTTATTTAGGGGTTTTGCGCGCGCGGTAGGCCCGGGACCAGCGG
TCTCGGTCGTTGAGGGTCCTGTGTATTTTTTCCAGGACGTGGTAAAGGTGACTCTGGATGTTCAGATACA
TGGGCATAAGCCCGTCTCTGGGGTGGAGGTAGCACCACTGCAGAGCTTCATGCTGCGGGGTGGTGTTGTA
GATGATCCAGTCGTAGCAGGAGCGCTGGGCGTGGTGCCTAAAAATGTCTTTCAGTAGCAAGCTGATTGCC
AGGGGCAGGCCCTTGGTGTAAGTGTTTACAAAGCGGTTAAGCTGGGATGGGTGCATACGTGGGGATATGA
GATGCATCTTGGACTGTATTTTTAGGTTGGCTATGTTCCCAGCCATATCCCTCCGGGGATTCATGTTGTG
CAGAACCACCAGCACAGTGTATCCGGTGCACTTGGGAAATTTGTCATGTAGCTTAGAAGGAAATGCGTGG
AAGAACTTGGAGACGCCCTTGTGACCTCCAAGATTTTCCATGCATTCGTCCATAATGATGGCAATGGGCC
CACGGGCGGCGGCCTGGGCGAAGATATTTCTGGGATCACTAACGTCATAGTTGTGTTCCAGGATGAGATC
GTCATAGGCCATTTTTACAAAGCGCGGGCGGAGGGTGCCAGACTGCGGTATAATGGTTCCATCCGGCCCA
GGGGCGTAGTTACCCTCACAGATTTGCATTTCCCACGCTTTGAGTTCAGATGGGGGGATCATGTCTACCT
GCGGGGCGATGAAGAAAACGGTTTCCGGGGTAGGGGAGATCAGCTGGGAAGAAAGCAGGTTCCTGAGCAG
CTGCGACTTACCGCAGCCGGTGGGCCCGTAAATCACACCTATTACCGGCTGCAACTGGTAGTTAAGAGAG
CTGCAGCTGCCGTCATCCCTGAGCAGGGGGGCCACTTCGTTAAGCATGTCCCTGACTCGCATGTTTTCCC
TGACCAAATCCGCCAGAAGGCGCTCGCCGCCCAGCGATAGCAGTTCTTGCAAGGAAGCAAAGTTTTTCAA
CGGTTTGAGACCGTCCGCCGTAGGCATGCTTTTGAGCGTTTGACCAAGCAGTTCCAGGCGGTCCCACAGC
TCGGTCACCTGCTCTACGGCATCTCGATCCAGCATATCTCCTCGTTTCGCGGGTTGGGGCGGCTTTCGCT
GTACGGCAGTAGTCGGTGCTCGTCCAGACGGGCCAGGGTCATGTCTTTCCACGGGCGCAGGGTCCTCGTC
AGCGTAGTCTGGGTCACGGTGAAGGGGTGCGCTCCGGGCTGCGCGCTGGCCAGGGTGCGCTTGAGGCTGG
TCCTGCTGGTGCTGAAGCGCTGCCGGTCTTCGCCCTGCGCGTCGGCCAGGTAGCATTTGACCATGGTGTC
ATAGTCCAGCCCCTCCGCGGCGTGGCCCTTGGCGCGCAGCTTGCCCTTGGAGGAGGCGCCGCACGAGGGG
CAGTGCAGACTTTTGAGGGCGTAGAGCTTGGGCGCGAGAAATACCGATTCCGGGGAGTAGGCATCCGCGC
CGCAGGCCCCGCAGACGGTCTCGCATTCCACGAGCCAGGTGAGCTCTGGCCGTTCGGGGTCAAAAACCAG
GTTTCCCCCATGCTTTTTGATGCGTTTCTTACCTCTGGTTTCCATGAGCCGGTGTCCACGCTCGGTGACG
AAAAGGCTGTCCGTGTCCCCGTATACAGACTTGAGAGGCCTGTCCTCGAGCGGTGTTCCGCGGTCCTCCT
CGTATAGAAACTCGGACCACTCTGAGACAAAGGCTCGCGTCCAGGCCAGCACGAAGGAGGCTAAGTGGGA
GGGGTAGCGGTCGTTGTCCACTAGGGGGTCCACTCGCTCCAGGGTGTGAAGACACATGTCGCCCTCTTCG
GCATCAAGGAAGGTGATTGGTTTGTAGGTGTAGGCCACGTGACCGGGTGTTCCTGAAGGGGGGCTATAAA
AGGGGGTGGGGGCGCGTTCGTCCTCACTCTCTTCCGCATCGCTGTCTGCGAGGGCCAGCTGTTGGGGTGA
GTACTCCCTCTGAAAAGCGGGCATGACTTCTGCGCTAAGATTGTCAGTTTCCAAAAACGAGGAGGATTTG
ATATTCACCTGGCCCGCGGTGATGCCTTTGAGGGTGGCCGCATCCATCTGGTCAGAAAAGACAATCTTTT
TGTTGTCAAGCTTGGTGGCAAACGACCCGTAGAGGGCGTTGGACAGCAACTTGGCGATGGAGCGCAGGGT
TTGGTTTTTGTCGCGATCGGCGCGCTCCTTGGCCGCGATGTTTAGCTGCACGTATTCGCGCGCAACGCAC
CGCCATTCGGGAAAGACGGTGGTGCGCTCGTCGGGCACCAGGTGCACGCGCCAACCGCGGTTGTGCAGGG
TGACAAGGTCAACGCTGGTGGCTACCTCTCCGCGTAGGCGCTCGTTGGTCCAGCAGAGGCGGCCGCCCTT
GCGCGAGCAGAATGGCGGTAGGGGGTCTAGCTGCGTCTCGTCCGGGGGGTCTGCGTCCACGGTAAAGACC
CCGGGCAGCAGGCGCGCGTCGAAGTAGTCTATCTTGCATCCTTGCAAGTCTAGCGCCTGCTGCCATGCGC
GGGCGGCAAGCGCGCGCTCGTATGGGTTGAGTGGGGGACCCCATGGCATGGGGTGGGTGAGCGCGGAGGC
GTACATGCCGCAAATGTCGTAAACGTAGAGGGGCTCTCTGAGTATTCCAAGATATGTAGGGTAGCATCTT
CCACCGCGGATGCTGGCGCGCACGTAATCGTATAGTTCGTGCGAGGGAGCGAGGAGGTCGGGACCGAGGT
TGCTACGGGCGGGCTGCTCTGCTCGGAAGACTATCTGCCTGAAGATGGCATGTGAGTTGGATGATATGGT
TGGACGCTGGAAGACGTTGAAGCTGGCGTCTGTGAGACCTACCGCGTCACGCACGAAGGAGGCGTAGGAG
TCGCGCAGCTTGTTGACCAGCTCGGCGGTGACCTGCACGTCTAGGGCGCAGTAGTCCAGGGTTTCCTTGA
TGATGTCATACTTATCCTGTCCCTTTTTTTTCCACAGCTCGCGGTTGAGGACAAACTCTTCGCGGTCTTT
CCAGTACTCTTGGATCGGAAACCCGTCGGCCTCCGAACGGTAAGAGCCTAGCATGTAGAACTGGTTGACG
GCCTGGTAGGCGCAGCATCCCTTTTCTACGGGTAGCGCGTATGCCTGCGCGGCCTTCCGGAGCGAGGTGT
GGGTGAGCGCAAAGGTGTCCCTGACCATGACTTTGAGGTACTGGTATTTGAAGTCAGTGTCGTCGCATCC
GCCCTGCTCCCAGAGCAAAAAGTCCGTGCGCTTTTTGGAACGCGGATTTGGCAGGGCGAAGGTGACATCG
TTGAAGAGTATCTTTCCCGCGCGAGGCATAAAGTTGCGTGTGATGCGGAAGGGTCCCGGCACCTCGGAAC
GGTTGTTAATTACCTGGGCGGCGAGCACGATCTCGTCAAAGCCGTTGATGTTGTGGCCCACAATGTAAAG
TTCCAAGAAGCGCGGGATGCCCTTGATGGAAGGCAATTTTTTAAGTTCCTCGTAGGTGAGCTCTTCAGGG
GAGCTGAGCCCGTGCTCTGAAAGGGCCCAGTCTGCAAGATGAGGGTTGGAAGCGACGAATGAGCTCCACA
GGTCACGGGCCATTAGCATTTGCAGGTGGTCGCGAAAGGTCCTAAACTGGCGACCTATGGCCATTTTTTC
TGGGGTGATGCAGTAGAAGGTAAGCGGGTCTTGTTCCCAGCGGTCCCATCCAAGGTTCGCGGCTAGGTCT
CGCGCGGCAGTCACTAGAGGCTCATCTCCGCCGAACTTCATGACCAGCATGAAGGGCACGAGCTGCTTCC
CAAAGGCCCCCATCCAAGTATAGGTCTCTACATCGTAGGTGACAAAGAGACGCTCGGTGCGAGGATGCGA
GCCGATCGGGAAGAACTGGATCTCCCGCCACCAATTGGAGGAGTGGCTATTGATGTGGTGAAAGTAGAAG
TCCCTGCGACGGGCCGAACACTCGTGCTGGCTTTTGTAAAAACGTGCGCAGTACTGGCAGCGGTGCACGG
GCTGTACATCCTGCACGAGGTTGACCTGACGACCGCGCACAAGGAAGCAGAGTGGGAATTTGAGCCCCTC
GCCTGGCGGGTTTGGCTGGTGGTCTTCTACTTCGGCTGCTTGTCCTTGACCGTCTGGCTGCTCGAGGGGA
GTTACGGTGGATCGGACCACCACGCCGCGCGAGCCCAAAGTCCAGATGTCCGCGCGCGGCGGTCGGAGCT
TGATGACAACATCGCGCAGATGGGAGCTGTCCATGGTCTGGAGCTCCCGCGGCGTCAGGTCAGGCGGGAG
CTCCTGCAGGTTTACCTCGCATAGACGGGTCAGGGCGCGGGCTAGATCCAGGTGATACCTAATTTCCAGG
GGCTGGTTGGTGGCGGCGTCGATGGCTTGCAAGAGGCCGCATCCCCGCGGCGCGACTACGGTACCGCGCG
GCGGGCGGTGGGCCGCGGGGGTGTCCTTGGATGATGCATCTAAAAGCGGTGACGCGGGCGAGCCCCCGGA
GGTAGGGGGGGCTCCGGACCCGCCGGGAGAGGGGGCAGGGGCACGTCGGCGCCGCGCGCGGGCAGGAGCT
GGTGCTGCGCGCGTAGGTTGCTGGCGAACGCGACGACGCGGCGGTTGATCTCCTGAATCTGGCGCCTCTG
CGTGAAGACGACGGGCCCGGTGAGCTTGAACCTGAAAGAGAGTTCGACAGAATCAATTTCGGTGTCGTTG
ACGGCGGCCTGGCGCAAAATCTCCTGCACGTCTCCTGAGTTGTCTTGATAGGCGATCTCGGCCATGAACT
GCTCGATCTCTTCCTCCTGGAGATCTCCGCGTCCGGCTCGCTCCACGGTGGCGGCGAGGTCGTTGGAAAT
GCGGGCCATGAGCTGCGAGAAGGCGTTGAGGCCTCCCTCGTTCCAGACGCGGCTGTAGACCACGCCCCCT
TCGGCATCGCGGGCGCGCATGACCACCTGCGCGAGATTGAGCTCCACGTGCCGGGCGAAGACGGCGTAGT
TTCGCAGGCGCTGAAAGAGGTAGTTGAGGGTGGTGGCGGTGTGTTCTGCCACGAAGAAGTACATAACCCA
GCGTCGCAACGTGGATTCGTTGATATCCCCCAAGGCCTCAAGGCGCTCCATGGCCTCGTAGAAGTCCACG
GCGAAGTTGAAAAACTGGGAGTTGCGCGCCGACACGGTTAACTCCTCCTCCAGAAGACGGATGAGCTCGG
CGACAGTGTCGCGCACCTCGCGCTCAAAGGCTACAGGGGCCTCTTCTTCTTCTTCAATCTCCTCTTCCAT
AAGGGCCTCCCCTTCTTCTTCTTCTGGCGGCGGTGGGGGAGGGGGGACACGGCGGCGACGACGGCGCACC
GGGAGGCGGTCGACAAAGCGCTCGATCATCTCCCCGCGGCGACGGCGCATGGTCTCGGTGACGGCGCGGC
CGTTCTCGCGGGGGCGCAGTTGGAAGACGCCGCCCGTCATGTCCCGGTTATGGGTTGGCGGGGGGCTGCC
ATGCGGCAGGGATACGGCGCTAACGATGCATCTCAACAATTGTTGTGTAGGTACTCCGCCGCCGAGGGAC
CTGAGCGAGTCCGCATCGACCGGATCGGAAAACCTCTCGAGAAAGGCGTCTAACCAGTCACAGTCGCAAG
GTAGGCTGAGCACCGTGGCGGGCGGCAGCGGGCGGCGGTCGGGGTTGTTTCTGGCGGAGGTGCTGCTGAT
GATGTAATTAAAGTAGGCGGTCTTGAGACGGCGGATGGTCGACAGAAGCACCATGTCCTTGGGTCCGGCC
TGCTGAATGCGCAGGCGGTCGGCCATGCCCCAGGCTTCGTTTTGACATCGGCGCAGGTCTTTGTAGTAGT
CTTGCATGAGCCTTTCTACCGGCACTTCTTCTTCTCCTTCCTCTTGTCCTGCATCTCTTGCATCTATCGC
TGCGGCGGCGGCGGAGTTTGGCCGTAGGTGGCGCCCTCTTCCTCCCATGCGTGTGACCCCGAAGCCCCTC
ATCGGCTGAAGCAGGGCTAGGTCGGCGACAACGCGCTCGGCTAATATGGCCTGCTGCACCTGCGTGAGGG
TAGACTGGAAGTCATCCATGTCCACAAAGCGGTGGTATGCGCCCGTGTTGATGGTGTAAGTGCAGTTGGC
CATAACGGACCAGTTAACGGTCTGGTGACCCGGCTGCGAGAGCTCGGTGTACCTGAGACGCGAGTAAGCC
CTCGAGTCAAATACGTAGTCGTTGCAAGTCCGCACCAGGTACTGGTATCCCACCAAAAAGTGCGGCGGCG
GCTGGCGGTAGAGGGGCCAGCGTAGGGTGGCCGGGGCTCCGGGGGCGAGATCTTCCAACATAAGGCGATG
ATATCCGTAGATGTACCTGGACATCCAGGTGATGCCGGCGGCGGTGGTGGAGGCGCGCGGAAAGTCGCGG
ACGCGGTTCCAGATGTTGCGCAGCGGCAAAAAGTGCTCCATGGTCGGGACGCTCTGGCCGGTCAGGCGCG
CGCAATCGTTGACGCTCTAGCGTGCAAAAGGAGAGCCTGTAAGCGGGCACTCTTCCGTGGTCTGGTGGAT
AAATTCGCAAGGGTATCATGGCGGACGACCGGGGTTCGAGCCCCGTATCCGGCCGTCCGCCGTGATCCAT
GCGGTTACCGCCCGCGTGTCGAACCCAGGTGTGCGACGTCAGACAACGGGGGAGTGCTCCTTTTGGCTTC
CTTCCAGGCGCGGCGGCTGCTGCGCTAGCTTTTTTGGCCACTGGCCGCGCGCAGCGTAAGCGGTTAGGCT
GGAAAGCGAAAGCATTAAGTGGCTCGCTCCCTGTAGCCGGAGGGTTATTTTCCAAGGGTTGAGTCGCGGG
ACCCCCGGTTCGAGTCTCGGACCGGCCGGACTGCGGCGAACGGGGGTTTGCCTCCCCGTCATGCAAGACC
CCGCTTGCAAATTCCTCCGGAAACAGGGACGAGCCCCTTTTTTGCTTTTCCCAGATGCATCCGGTGCTGC
GGCAGATGCGCCCCCCTCCTCAGCAGCGGCAAGAGCAAGAGCAGCGGCAGACATGCAGGGCACCCTCCCC
TCCTCCTACCGCGTCAGGAGGGGCGACATCCGCGGTTGACGCGGCAGCAGATGGTGATTACGAACCCCCG
CGGCGCCGGGCCCGGCACTACCTGGACTTGGAGGAGGGCGAGGGCCTGGCGCGGCTAGGAGCGCCCTCTC
CTGAGCGGCACCCAAGGGTGCAGCTGAAGCGTGATACGCGTGAGGCGTACGTGCCGCGGCAGAACCTGTT
TCGCGACCGCGAGGGAGAGGAGCCCGAGGAGATGCGGGATCGAAAGTTCCACGCAGGGCGCGAGCTGCGG
CATGGCCTGAATCGCGAGCGGTTGCTGCGCGAGGAGGACTTTGAGCCCGACGCGCGAACCGGGATTAGTC
CCGCGCGCGCACACGTGGCGGCCGCCGACCTGGTAACCGCATACGAGCAGACGGTGAACCAGGAGATTAA
CTTTCAAAAAAGCTTTAACAACCACGTGCGTACGCTTGTGGCGCGCGAGGAGGTGGCTATAGGACTGATG
CATCTGTGGGACTTTGTAAGCGCGCTGGAGCAAAACCCAAATAGCAAGCCGCTCATGGCGCAGCTGTTCC
TTATAGTGCAGCACAGCAGGGACAACGAGGCATTCAGGGATGCGCTGCTAAACATAGTAGAGCCCGAGGG
CCGCTGGCTGCTCGATTTGATAAACATCCTGCAGAGCATAGTGGTGCAGGAGCGCAGCTTGAGCCTGGCT
GACAAGGTGGCCGCCATCAACTATTCCATGCTTAGCCTGGGCAAGTTTTACGCCCGCAAGATATACCATA
CCCCTTACGTTCCCATAGACAAGGAGGTAAAGATCGAGGGGTTCTACATGCGCATGGCGCTGAAGGTGCT
TACCTTGAGCGACGACCTGGGCGTTTATCGCAACGAGCGCATCCACAAGGCCGTGAGCGTGAGCCGGCGG
CGCGAGCTCAGCGACCGCGAGCTGATGCACAGCCTGCAAAGGGCCCTGGCTGGCACGGGCAGCGGCGATA
GAGAGGCCGAGTCCTACTTTGACGCGGGCGCTGACCTGCGCTGGGCCCCAAGCCGACGCGCCCTGGAGGC
AGCTGGGGCCGGACCTGGGCTGGCGGTGGCACCCGCGCGCGCTGGCAACGTCGGCGGCGTGGAGGAATAT
GACGAGGACGATGAGTACGAGCCAGAGGACGGCGAGTACTAAGCGGTGATGTTTCTGATCAGATGATGCA
AGACGCAACGGACCCGGCGGTGCGGGCGGCGCTGCAGAGCCAGCCGTCCGGCCTTAACTCCACGGACGAC
TGGCGCCAGGTCATGGACCGCATCATGTCGCTGACTGCGCGCAATCCTGACGCGTTCCGGCAGCAGCCGC
AGGCCAACCGGCTCTCCGCAATTCTGGAAGCGGTGGTCCCGGCGCGCGCAAACCCCACGCACGAGAAGGT
GCTGGCGATCGTAAACGCGCTGGCCGAAAACAGGGCCATCCGGCCCGACGAGGCCGGCCTGGTCTACGAC
GCGCTGCTTCAGCGCGTGGCTCGTTACAACAGCGGCAACGTGCAGACCAACCTGGACCGGCTGGTGGGGG
ATGTGCGCGAGGCCGTGGCGCAGCGTGAGCGCGCGCAGCAGCAGGGCAACCTGGGCTCCATGGTTGCACT
AAACGCCTTCCTGAGTACACAGCCCGCCAACGTGCCGCGGGGACAGGAGGACTACACCAACTTTGTGAGC
GCACTGCGGCTAATGGTGACTGAGACACCGCAAAGTGAGGTGTACCAGTCTGGGCCAGACTATTTTTTCC
AGACCAGTAGACAAGGCCTGCAGACCGTAAACCTGAGCCAGGCTTTCAAAAACTTGCAGGGGCTGTGGGG
GGTGCGGGCTCCCACAGGCGACCGCGCGACCGTGTCTAGCTTGCTGACGCCCAACTCGCGCCTGTTGCTG
CTGCTAATAGCGCCCTTCACGGACAGTGGCAGCGTGTCCCGGGACACATACCTAGGTCACTTGCTGACAC
TGTACCGCGAGGCCATAGGTCAGGCGCATGTGGACGAGCATACTTTCCAGGAGATTACAAGTGTCAGCCG
CGCGCTGGGGCAGGAGGACACGGGCAGCCTGGAGGCAACCCTAAACTACCTGCTGACCAACCGGCGGCAG
AAGATCCCCTCGTTGCACAGTTTAAACAGCGAGGAGGAGCGCATTTTGCGCTACGTGCAGCAGAGCGTGA
GCCTTAACCTGATGCGCGACGGGGTAACGCCCAGCGTGGCGCTGGACATGACCGCGCGCAACATGGAACC
GGGCATGTATGCCTCAAACCGGCCGTTTATCAACCGCCTAATGGACTACTTGCATCGCGCGGCCGCCGTG
AACCCCGAGTATTTCACCAATGCCATCTTGAACCCGCACTGGCTACCGCCCCCTGGTTTCTACACCGGGG
GATTCGAGGTGCCCGAGGGTAACGATGGATTCCTCTGGGACGACATAGACGACAGCGTGTTTTCCCCGCA
ACCGCAGACCCTGCTAGAGTTGCAACAGCGCGAGCAGGCAGAGGCGGCGCTGCGAAAGGAAAGCTTCCGC
AGGCCAAGCAGCTTGTCCGATCTAGGCGCTGCGGCCCCGCGGTCAGATGCTAGTAGCCCATTTCCAAGCT
TGATAGGGTCTCTTACCAGCACTCGCACCACCCGCCCGCGCCTGCTGGGCGAGGAGGAGTACCTAAACAA
CTCGCTGCTGCAGCCGCAGCGCGAAAAAAACCTGCCTCCGGCATTTCCCAACAACGGGATAGAGAGCCTA
GTGGACAAGATGAGTAGATGGAAGACGTACGCGCAGGAGCACAGGGACGTGCCAGGCCCGCGCCCGCCCA
CCCGTCGTCAAAGGCACGACCGTCAGCGGGGTCTGGTGTGGGAGGACGATGACTCGGCAGACGACAGCAG
CGTCCTGGATTTGGGAGGGAGTGGCAACCCGTTTGCGCACCTTCGCCCCAGGCTGGGGAGAATGTTTTAA
AAAAAAAAAAGCATGATGCAAAATAAAAAACTCACCAAGGCCATGGCACCGAGCGTTGGTTTTCTTGTAT
TCCCCTTAGTATGCGGCGCGCGGCGATGTATGAGGAAGGTCCTCCTCCCTCCTACGAGAGTGTGGTGAGC
GCGGCGCCAGTGGCGGCGGCGCTGGGTTCTCCCTTCGATGCTCCCCTGGACCCGCCGTTTGTGCCTCCGC
GGTACCTGCGGCCTACCGGGGGGAGAAACAGCATCCGTTACTCTGAGTTGGCACCCCTATTCGACACCAC
CCGTGTGTACCTGGTGGACAACAAGTCAACGGATGTGGCATCCCTGAACTACCAGAACGACCACAGCAAC
TTTCTGACCACGGTCATTCAAAACAATGACTACAGCCCGGGGGAGGCAAGCACACAGACCATCAATCTTG
ACGACCGGTCGCACTGGGGCGGCGACCTGAAAACCATCCTGCATACCAACATGCCAAATGTGAACGAGTT
CATGTTTACCAATAAGTTTAAGGCGCGGGTGATGGTGTCGCGCTTGCCTACTAAGGACAATCAGGTGGAG
CTGAAATACGAGTGGGTGGAGTTCACGCTGCCCGAGGGCAACTACTCCGAGACCATGACCATAGACCTTA
TGAACAACGCGATCGTGGAGCACTACTTGAAAGTGGGCAGACAGAACGGGGTTCTGGAAAGCGACATCGG
GGTAAAGTTTGACACCCGCAACTTCAGACTGGGGTTTGACCCCGTCACTGGTCTTGTCATGCCTGGGGTA
TATACAAACGAAGCCTTCCATCCAGACATCATTTTGCTGCCAGGATGCGGGGTGGACTTCACCCACAGCC
GCCTGAGCAACTTGTTGGGCATCCGCAAGCGGCAACCCTTCCAGGAGGGCTTTAGGATCACCTACGATGA
TCTGGAGGGTGGTAACATTCCCGCACTGTTGGATGTGGACGCCTACCAGGCGAGCTTGAAAGATGACACC
GAACAGGGCGGGGGTGGCGCAGGCGGCAGCAACAGCAGTGGCAGCGGCGCGGAAGAGAACTCCAACGCGG
CAGCCGCGGCAATGCAGCCGGTGGAGGACATGAACGATCATGCCATTCGCGGCGACACCTTTGCCACACG
GGCTGAGGAGAAGCGCGCTGAGGCCGAAGCAGCGGCCGAAGCTGCCGCCCCCGCTGCGCAACCCGAGGTC
GAGAAGCCTCAGAAGAAACCGGTGATCAAACCCCTGACAGAGGACAGCAAGAAACGCAGTTACAACCTAA
TAAGCAATGACAGCACCTTCACCCAGTACCGCAGCTGGTACCTTGCATACAACTACGGCGACCCTCAGAC
CGGAATCCGCTCATGGACCCTGCTTTGCACTCCTGACGTAACCTGCGGCTCGGAGCAGGTCTACTGGTCG
TTGCCAGACATGATGCAAGACCCCGTGACCTTCCGCTCCACGCGCCAGATCAGCAACTTTCCGGTGGTGG
GCGCCGAGCTGTTGCCCGTGCACTCCAAGAGCTTCTACAACGACCAGGCCGTCTACTCCCAACTCATCCG
CCAGTTTACCTCTCTGACCCACGTGTTCAATCGCTTTCCCGAGAACCAGATTTTGGCGCGCCCGCCAGCC
CCCACCATCACCACCGTCAGTGAAAACGTTCCTGCTCTCACAGATCACGGGACGCTACCGCTGCGCAACA
GCATCGGAGGAGTCCAGCGAGTGACCATTACTGACGCCAGACGCCGCACCTGCCCCTACGTTTACAAGGC
CCTGGGCATAGTCTCGCCGCGCGTCCTATCGAGCCGCACTTTTTGAGCAAGCATGTCCATCCTTATATCG
CCCAGCAATAACACAGGCTGGGGCCTGCGCTTCCCAAGCAAGATGTTTGGCGGGGCCAAGAAGCGCTCCG
ACCAACACCCAGTGCGCGTGCGCGGGCACTACCGCGCGCCCTGGGGCGCGCACAAACGCGGCCGCACTGG
GCGCACCACCGTCGATGACGCCATCGACGCGGTGGTGGAGGAGGCGCGCAACTACACGCCCACGCCGCCA
CCAGTGTCCACAGTGGACGCGGCCATTCAGACCGTGGTGCGCGGAGCCCGGCGCTATGCTAAAATGAAGA
GACGGCGGAGGCGCGTAGCACGTCGCCACCGCCGCCGACCCGGCACTGCCGCCCAACGCGCGGCGGCGGC
CCTGCTTAACCGCGCACGTCGCACCGGCCGACGGGCGGCCATGCGGGCCGCTCGAAGGCTGGCCGCGGGT
ATTGTCACTGTGCCCCCCAGGTCCAGGCGACGAGCGGCCGCCGCAGCAGCCGCGGCCATTAGTGCTATGA
CTCAGGGTCGCAGGGGCAACGTGTATTGGGTGCGCGACTCGGTTAGCGGCCTGCGCGTGCCCGTGCGCAC
CCGCCCCCCGCGCAACTAGATTGCAAGAAAAAACTACTTAGACTCGTACTGTTGTATGTATCCAGCGGCG
GCGGCGCGCAACGAAGCTATGTCCAAGCGCAAAATCAAAGAAGAGATGCTCCAGGTCATCGCGCCGGAGA
TCTATGGCCCCCCGAAGAAGGAAGAGCAGGATTACAAGCCCCGAAAGCTAAAGCGGGTCAAAAAGAAAAA
GAAAGATGATGATGATGAACTTGACGACGAGGTGGAACTGCTGCACGCTACCGCGCCCAGGCGACGGGTA
CAGTGGAAAGGTCGACGCGTAAAACGTGTTTTGCGACCCGGCACCACCGTAGTCTTTACGCCCGGTGAGC
GCTCCACCCGCACCTACAAGCGCGTGTATGATGAGGTGTACGGCGACGAGGACCTGCTTGAGCAGGCCAA
CGAGCGCCTCGGGGAGTTTGCCTACGGAAAGCGGCATAAGGACATGCTGGCGTTGCCGCTGGACGAGGGC
AACCCAACACCTAGCCTAAAGCCCGTAACACTGCAGCAGGTGCTGCCCGCGCTTGCACCGTCCGAAGAAA
AGCGCGGCCTAAAGCGCGAGTCTGGTGACTTGGCACCCACCGTGCAGCTGATGGTACCCAAGCGCCAGCG
ACTGGAAGATGTCTTGGAAAAAATGACCGTGGAACCTGGGCTGGAGCCCGAGGTCCGCGTGCGGCCAATC
AAGCAGGTGGCGCCGGGACTGGGCGTGCAGACCGTGGACGTTCAGATACCCACTACCAGTAGCACCAGTA
TTGCCACCGCCACAGAGGGCATGGAGACACAAACGTCCCCGGTTGCCTCAGCGGTGGCGGATGCCGCGGT
GCAGGCGGTCGCTGCGGCCGCGTCCAAGACCTCTACGGAGGTGCAAACGGACCCGTGGATGTTTCGCGTT
TCAGCCCCCCGGCGCCCGCGCCGTTCGAGGAAGTACGGCGCCGCCAGCGCGCTACTGCCCGAATATGCCC
TACATCCTTCCATTGCGCCTACCCCCGGCTATCGTGGCTACACCTACCGCCCCAGAAGACGAGCAACTAC
CCGACGCCGAACCACCACTGGAACCCGCCGCCGCCGTCGCCGTCGCCAGCCCGTGCTGGCCCCGATTTCC
GTGCGCAGGGTGGCTCGCGAAGGAGGCAGGACCCTGGTGCTGCCAACAGCGCGCTACCACCCCAGCATCG
TTTAAAAGCCGGTCTTTGTGGTTCTTGCAGATATGGCCCTCACCTGCCGCCTCCGTTTCCCGGTGCCGGG
ATTCCGAGGAAGAATGCACCGTAGGAGGGGCATGGCCGGCCACGGCCTGACGGGCGGCATGCGTCGTGCG
CACCACCGGCGGCGGCGCGCGTCGCACCGTCGCATGCGCGGCGGTATCCTGCCCCTCCTTATTCCACTGA
TCGCCGCGGCGATTGGCGCCGTGCCCGGAATTGCATCCGTGGCCTTGCAGGCGCAGAGACACTGATTAAA
AACAAGTTGCATGTGGAAAAATCAAAATAAAAAGTCTGGACTCTCACGCTCGCTTGGTCCTGTAACTATT
TTGTAGAATGGAAGACATCAACTTTGCGTCTCTGGCCCCGCGACACGGCTCGCGCCCGTTCATGGGAAAC
TGGCAAGATATCGGCACCAGCAATATGAGCGGTGGCGCCTTCAGCTGGGGCTCGCTGTGGAGCGGCATTA
AAAATTTCGGTTCCACCGTTAAGAACTATGGCAGCAAGGCCTGGAACAGCAGCACAGGCCAGATGCTGAG
GGATAAGTTGAAAGAGCAAAATTTCCAACAAAAGGTGGTAGATGGCCTGGCCTCTGGCATTAGCGGGGTG
GTGGACCTGGCCAACCAGGCAGTGCAAAATAAGATTAACAGTAAGCTTGATCCCCGCCCTCCCGTAGAGG
AGCCTCCACCGGCCGTGGAGACAGTGTCTCCAGAGGGGCGTGGCGAAAAGCGTCCGCGCCCCGACAGGGA
AGAAACTCTGGTGACGCAAATAGACGAGCCTCCCTCGTACGAGGAGGCACTAAAGCAAGGCCTGCCCACC
ACCCGTCCCATCGCGCCCATGGCTACCGGAGTGCTGGGCCAGCACACACCCGTAACGCTGGACCTGCCTC
CCCCCGCCGACACCCAGCAGAAACCTGTGCTGCCAGGCCCGACCGCCGTTGTTGTAACCCGTCCTAGCCG
CGCGTCCCTGCGCCGCGCCGCCAGCGGTCCGCGATCGTTGCGGCCCGTAGCCAGTGGCAACTGGCAAAGC
ACACTGAACAGCATCGTGGGTCTGGGGGTGCAATCCCTGAAGCGCCGACGATGCTTCTGATAGCTAACGT
GTCGTATGTGTGTCATGTATGCGTCCATGTCGCCGCCAGAGGAGCTGCTGAGCCGCCGCGCGCCCGCTTT
CCAAGATGGCTACCCCTTCGATGATGCCGCAGTGGTCTTACATGCACATCTCGGGCCAGGACGCCTCGGA
GTACCTGAGCCCCGGGCTGGTGCAGTTTGCCCGCGCCACCGAGACGTACTTCAGCCTGAATAACAAGTTT
AGAAACCCCACGGTGGCGCCTACGCACGACGTGACCACAGACCGGTCCCAGCGTTTGACGCTGCGGTTCA
TCCCTGTGGACCGTGAGGATACTGCGTACTCGTACAAGGCGCGGTTCACCCTAGCTGTGGGTGATAACCG
TGTGCTGGACATGGCTTCCACGTACTTTGACATCCGCGGCGTGCTGGACAGGGGCCCTACTTTTAAGCCC
TACTCTGGCACTGCCTACAACGCCCTGGCTCCCAAGGGTGCCCCAAATCCTTGCGAATGGGATGAAGCTG
CTACTGCTCTTGAAATAAACCTAGAAGAAGAGGACGATGACAACGAAGACGAAGTAGACGAGCAAGCTGA
GCAGCAAAAAACTCACGTATTTGGGCAGGCGCCTTATTCTGGTATAAATATTACAAAGGAGGGTATTCAA
ATAGGTGTCGAAGGTCAAACACCTAAATATGCCGATAAAACATTTCAACCTGAACCTCAAATAGGAGAAT
CTCAGTGGTACGAAACAGAAATTAATCATGCAGCTGGGAGAGTCCTAAAAAAGACTACCCCAATGAAACC
ATGTTACGGTTCATATGCAAAACCCACAAATGAAAATGGAGGGCAAGGCATTCTTGTAAAGCAACAAAAT
GGAAAGCTAGAAAGTCAAGTGGAAATGCAATTTTTCTCAACTACTGAGGCAGCCGCAGGCAATGGTGATA
ACTTGACTCCTAAAGTGGTATTGTACAGTGAAGATGTAGATATAGAAACCCCAGACACTCATATTTCTTA
CATGCCCACTATTAAGGAAGGTAACTCACGAGAACTAATGGGCCAACAATCTATGCCCAACAGGCCTAAT
TACATTGCTTTTAGGGACAATTTTATTGGTCTAATGTATTACAACAGCACGGGTAATATGGGTGTTCTGG
CGGGCCAAGCATCGCAGTTGAATGCTGTTGTAGATTTGCAAGACAGAAACACAGAGCTTTCATACCAGCT
TTTGCTTGATTCCATTGGTGATAGAACCAGGTACTTTTCTATGTGGAATCAGGCTGTTGACAGCTATGAT
CCAGATGTTAGAATTATTGAAAATCATGGAACTGAAGATGAACTTCCAAATTACTGCTTTCCACTGGGAG
GTGTGATTAATACAGAGACTCTTACCAAGGTAAAACCTAAAACAGGTCAGGAAAATGGATGGGAAAAAGA
TGCTACAGAATTTTCAGATAAAAATGAAATAAGAGTTGGAAATAATTTTGCCATGGAAATCAATCTAAAT
GCCAACCTGTGGAGAAATTTCCTGTACTCCAACATAGCGCTGTATTTGCCCGACAAGCTAAAGTACAGTC
CTTCCAACGTAAAAATTTCTGATAACCCAAACACCTACGACTACATGAACAAGCGAGTGGTGGCTCCCGG
GCTAGTGGACTGCTACATTAACCTTGGAGCACGCTGGTCCCTTGACTATATGGACAACGTCAACCCATTT
AACCACCACCGCAATGCTGGCCTGCGCTACCGCTCAATGTTGCTGGGCAATGGTCGCTATGTGCCCTTCC
ACATCCAGGTGCCTCAGAAGTTCTTTGCCATTAAAAACCTCCTTCTCCTGCCGGGCTCATACACCTACGA
GTGGAACTTCAGGAAGGATGTTAACATGGTTCTGCAGAGCTCCCTAGGAAATGACCTAAGGGTTGACGGA
GCCAGCATTAAGTTTGATAGCATTTGCCTTTACGCCACCTTCTTCCCCATGGCCCACAACACCGCCTCCA
CGCTTGAGGCCATGCTTAGAAACGACACCAACGACCAGTCCTTTAACGACTATCTC
[453 nt withheld, positions 16997-17449]
CAGCCCATGAGCCGTCAGGTGGTGGATGATACTAAATACAAGGACTACCAACAGGTGGGCATCCTACACC
AACACAACAACTCTGGATTTGTTGGCTACCTTGCCCCCACCATGCGCGAAGGACAGGCCTACCCTGCTAA
CTTCCCCTATCCGCTTATAGGCAAGACCGCAGTTGACAGCATTACCCAGAAAAAGTTTCTTTGCGATCGC
ACCCTTTGGCGCATCCCATTCTCCAGTAACTTTATGTCCATGGGCGCACTCACAGACCTGGGCCAAAACC
TTCTCTACGCCAACTCCGCCCACGCGCTAGACATGACTTTTGAGGTGGATCCCATGGACGAGCCCACCCT
TCTTTATGTTTTGTTTGAAGTCTTTGACGTGGTCCGTGTGCACCAGCCGCACCGCGGCGTCATCGAAACC
GTGTACCTGCGCACGCCCTTCTCGGCCGGCAACGCCACAACATAAAGAAGCAAGCAACATCAACAACAGC
TGCCGCCATGGGCTCCAGTGAGCAGGAACTGAAAGCCATTGTCAAAGATCTTGGTTGTGGGCCATATTTT
TTGGGCACCTATGACAAGCGCTTTCCAGGCTTTGTTTCTCCACACAAGCTCGCCTGCGCCATAGTCAATA
CGGCCGGTCGCGAGACTGGGGGCGTACACTGGATGGCCTTTGCCTGGAACCCGCACTCAAAAACATGCTA
CCTCTTTGAGCCCTTTGGCTTTTCTGACCAGCGACTCAAGCAGGTTTACCAGTTTGAGTACGAGTCACTC
CTGCGCCGTAGCGCCATTGCTTCTTCCCCCGACCGCTGTATAACGCTGGAAAAGTCCACCCAAAGCGTAC
AGGGGCCCAACTCGGCCGCCTGTGGACTATTCTGCTGCATGTTTCTCCACGCCTTTGCCAACTGGCCCCA
AACTCCCATGGATCACAACCCCACCATGAACCTTATTACCGGGGTACCCAACTCCATGCTCAACAGTCCC
CAGGTACAGCCCACCCTGCGTCGCAACCAGGAACAGCTCTACAGCTTCCTGGAGCGCCACTCGCCCTACT
TCCGCAGCCACAGTGCGCAGATTAGGAGCGCCACTTCTTTTTGTCACTTGAAAAACATGTAAAAATAATG
TACTAGAGACACTTTCAATAAAGGCAAATGCTTTTATTTGTACACTCTCGGGTGATTATTTACCCCCACC
CTTGCCGTCTGCGCCGTTTAAAAATCAAAGGGGTTCTGCCGCGCATCGCTATGCGCCACTGGCAGGGACA
CGTTGCGATACTGGTGTTTAGTGCTCCACTTAAACTCAGGCACAACCATCCGCGGCAGCTCGGTGAAGTT
TTCACTCCACAGGCTGCGCACCATCACCAACGCGTTTAGCAGGTCGGGCGCCGATATCTTGAAGTCGCAG
TTGGGGCCTCCGCCCTGCGCGCGCGAGTTGCGATACACAGGGTTGCAGCACTGGAACACTATCAGCGCCG
GGTGGTGCACGCTGGCCAGCACGCTCTTGTCGGAGATCAGATCCGCGTCCAGGTCCTCCGCGTTGCTCAG
GGCGAACGGAGTCAACTTTGGTAGCTGCCTTCCCAAAAAGGGCGCGTGCCCAGGCTTTGAGTTGCACTCG
CACCGTAGTGGCATCAAAAGGTGACCGTGCCCGGTCTGGGCGTTAGGATACAGCGCCTGCATAAAAGCCT
TGATCTGCTTAAAAGCCACCTGAGCCTTTGCGCCTTCAGAGAAGAACATGCCGCAAGACTTGCCGGAAAA
CTGATTGGCCGGACAGGCCGCGTCGTGCACGCAGCACCTTGCGTCGGTGTTGGAGATCTGCACCACATTT
CGGCCCCACCGGTTCTTCACGATCTTGGCCTTGCTAGACTGCTCCTTCAGCGCGCGCTGCCCGTTTTCGC
TCGTCACATCCATTTCAATCACGTGCTCCTTATTTATCATAATGCTTCCGTGTAGACACTTAAGCTCGCC
TTCGATCTCAGCGCAGCGGTGCAGCCACAACGCGCAGCCCGTGGGCTCGTGATGCTTGTAGGTCACCTCT
GCAAACGACTGCAGGTACGCCTGCAGGAATCGCCCCATCATCGTCACAAAGGTCTTGTTGCTGGTGAAGG
TCAGCTGCAACCCGCGGTGCTCCTCGTTCAGCCAGGTCTTGCATACGGCCGCCAGAGCTTCCACTTGGTC
AGGCAGTAGTTTGAAGTTCGCCTTTAGATCGTTATCCACGTGGTACTTGTCCATCAGCGCGCGCGCAGCC
TCCATGCCCTTCTCCCACGCAGACACGATCGGCACACTCAGCGGGTTCATCACCGTAATTTCACTTTCCG
CTTCGCTGGGCTCTTCCTCTTCCTCTTGCGTCCGCATACCACGCGCCACTGGGTCGTCTTCATTCAGCCG
CCGCACTGTGCGCTTACCTCCTTTGCCATGCTTGATTAGCACCGGTGGGTTGCTGAAACCCACCATTTGT
AGCGCCACATCTTCTCTTTCTTCCTCGCTGTCCACGATTACCTCTGGTGATGGCGGGCGCTCGGGCTTGG
GAGAAGGGCGCTTCTTTTTCTTCTTGGGCGCAATGGCCAAATCCGCCGCCGAGGTCGATGGCCGCGGGCT
GGGTGTGCGCGGCACCAGCGCGTCTTGTGATGAGTCTTCCTCGTCCTCGGACTCGATACGCCGCCTCATC
CGCTTTTTTGGGGGCGCCCGGGGAGGCGGCGGCGACGGGGACGGGGACGACACGTCCTCCATGGTTGGGG
GACGTCGCGCCGCACCGCGTCCGCGCTCGGGGGTGGTTTCGCGCTGCTCCTCTTCCCGACTGGCCATTTC
CTTCTCCTATAGGCAGAAAAAGATCATGGAGTCAGTCGAGAAGAAGGACAGCCTAACCGCCCCCTCTGAG
TTCGCCACCACCGCCTCCACCGATGCCGCCAACGCGCCTACCACCTTCCCCGTCGAGGCACCCCCGCTTG
AGGAGGAGGAAGTGATTATCGAGCAGGACCCAGGTTTTGTAAGCGAAGACGACGAGGACCGCTCAGTACC
AACAGAGGATAAAAAGCAAGACCAGGACAACGCAGAGGCAAACGAGGAACAAGTCGGGCGGGGGGACGAA
AGGCATGGCGACTACCTAGATGTGGGAGACGACGTGCTGTTGAAGCATCTGCAGCGCCAGTGCGCCATTA
TCTGCGACGCGTTGCAAGAGCGCAGCGATGTGCCCCTCGCCATAGCGGATGTCAGCCTTGCCTACGAACG
CCACCTATTCTCACCGCGCGTACCCCCCAAACGCCAAGAAAACGGCACATGCGAGCCCAACCCGCGCCTC
AACTTCTACCCCGTATTTGCCGTGCCAGAGGTGCTTGCCACCTATCACATCTTTTTCCAAAACTGCAAGA
TACCCCTATCCTGCCGTGCCAACCGCAGCCGAGCGGACAAGCAGCTGGCCTTGCGGCAGGGCGCTGTCAT
ACCTGATATCGCCTCGCTCAACGAAGTGCCAAAAATCTTTGAGGGTCTTGGACGCGACGAGAAGCGCGCG
GCAAACGCTCTGCAACAGGAAAACAGCGAAAATGAAAGTCACTCTGGAGTGTTGGTGGAACTCGAGGGTG
ACAACGCGCGCCTAGCCGTACTAAAACGCAGCATCGAGGTCACCCACTTTGCCTACCCGGCACTTAACCT
ACCCCCCAAGGTCATGAGCACAGTCATGAGTGAGCTGATCGTGCGCCGTGCGCAGCCCCTGGAGAGGGAT
GCAAATTTGCAAGAACAAACAGAGGAGGGCCTACCCGCAGTTGGCGACGAGCAGCTAGCGCGCTGGCTTC
AAACGCGCGAGCCTGCCGACTTGGAGGAGCGACGCAAACTAATGATGGCCGCAGTGCTCGTTACCGTGGA
GCTTGAGTGCATGCAGCGGTTCTTTGCTGACCCGGAGATGCAGCGCAAGCTAGAGGAAACATTGCACTAC
ACCTTTCGACAGGGCTACGTACGCCAGGCCTGCAAGATCTCCAACGTGGAGCTCTGCAACCTGGTCTCCT
ACCTTGGAATTTTGCACGAAAACCGCCTTGGGCAAAACGTGCTTCATTCCACGCTCAAGGGCGAGGCGCG
CCGCGACTACGTCCGCGACTGCGTTTACTTATTTCTATGCTACACCTGGCAGACGGCCATGGGCGTTTGG
CAGCAGTGCTTGGAGGAGTGCAACCTCAAGGAGCTGCAGAAACTGCTAAAGCAAAACTTGAAGGACCTAT
GGACGGCCTTCAACGAGCGCTCCGTGGCCGCGCACCTGGCGGACATCATTTTCCCCGAACGCCTGCTTAA
AACCCTGCAACAGGGTCTGCCAGACTTCACCAGTCAAAGCATGTTGCAGAACTTTAGGAACTTTATCCTA
GAGCGCTCAGGAATCTTGCCCGCCACCTGCTGTGCACTTCCTAGCGACTTTGTGCCCATTAAGTACCGCG
AATGCCCTCCGCCGCTTTGGGGCCACTGCTACCTTCTGCAGCTAGCCAACTACCTTGCCTACCACTCTGA
CATAATGGAAGACGTGAGCGGTGACGGTCTACTGGAGTGTCACTGTCGCTGCAACCTATGCACCCCGCAC
CGCTCCCTGGTTTGCAATTCGCAGCTGCTTAACGAAAGTCAAATTATCGGTACCTTTGAGCTGCAGGGTC
CCTCGCCTGACGAAAAGTCCGCGGCTCCGGGGTTGAAACTCACTCCGGGGCTGTGGACGTCGGCTTACCT
TCGCAAATTTGTACCTGAGGACTACCACGCCCACGAGATTAGGTTCTACGAAGACCAATCCCGCCCGCCT
AATGCGGAGCTTACCGCCTGCGTCATTACCCAGGGCCACATTCTTGGCCAATTGCAAGCCATCAACAAAG
CCCGCCAAGAGTTTCTGCTACGAAAGGGACGGGGGGTTTACTTGGACCCCCAGTCCGGCGAGGAGCTCAA
CCCAATCCCCCCGCCGCCGCAGCCCTATCAGCAGCAGCCGCGGGCCCTTGCTTCCCAGGATGGCACCCAA
AAAGAAGCTGCAGCTGCCGCCGCCACCCACGGACGAGGAGGAATACTGGGACAGTCAGGCAGAGGAGGTT
TTGGACGAGGAGGAGGAGGACATGATGGAAGACTGGGAGAGCCTAGACGAGGAAGCTTCCGAGGTCGAAG
AGGTGTCAGACGAAACACCGTCACCCTCGGTCGCATTCCCCTCGCCGGCGCCCCAGAAATCGGCAACCGG
TTCCAGCATGGCTACAACCTCCGCTCCTCAGGCGCCGCCGGCACTGCCCGTTCGCCGACCCAACCGTAGA
TGGGACACCACTGGAACCAGGGCCGGTAAGTCCAAGCAGCCGCCGCCGTTAGCCCAAGAGCAACAACAGC
GCCAAGGCTACCGCTCATGGCGCGGGCACAAGAACGCCATAGTTGCTTGCTTGCAAGACTGTGGGGGCAA
CATCTCCTTCGCCCGCCGCTTTCTTCTCTACCATCACGGCGTGGCCTTCCCCCGTAACATCCTGCATTAC
TACCGTCATCTCTACAGCCCATACTGCACCGGCGGCAGCGGCAGCAACAGCAGCGGCCACACAGAAGCAA
AGGCGACCGGATAGCAAGACTCTGACAAAGCCCAAGAAATCCACAGCGGCGGCAGCAGCAGGAGGAGGAG
CGCTGCGTCTGGCGCCCAACGAACCCGTATCGACCCGCGAGCTTAGAAACAGGATTTTTCCCACTCTGTA
TGCTATATTTCAACAGAGCAGGGGCCAAGAACAAGAGCTGAAAATAAAAAACAGGTCTCTGCGATCCCTC
ACCCGCAGCTGCCTGTATCACAAAAGCGAAGATCAGCTTCGGCGCACGCTGGAAGACGCGGAGGCTCTCT
TCAGTAAATACTGCGCGCTGACTCTTAAGGACTAGTTTCGCGCCCTTTCTCAAATTTAAGCGCGAAAACT
ACGTCATCTCCAGCGGCCACACCCGGCGCCAGCACCTGTTGTCAGCGCCATTATGAGCAAGGAAATTCCC
ACGCCCTACATGTGGAGTTACCAGCCACAAATGGGACTTGCGGCTGGAGCTGCCCAAGACTACTCAACCC
GAATAAACTACATGAGCGCGGGACCCCACATGATATCCCGGGTCAACGGAATACGCGCCCACCGAAACCG
AATTCTCCTGGAACAGGCGGCTATTACCACCACACCTCGTAATAACCTTAATCCCCGTAGTTGGCCCGCT
GCCCTGGTGTACCAGGAAAGTCCCGCTCCCACCACTGTGGTACTTCCCAGAGACGCCCAGGCCGAAGTTC
AGATGACTAACTCAGGGGCGCAGCTTGCGGGCGGCTTTCGTCACAGGGTGCGGTCGCCCGGGCAGGGTAT
AACTCACCTGACAATCAGAGGGCGAGGTATTCAGCTCAACGACGAGTCGGTGAGCTCCTCGCTTGGTCTC
CGTCCGGACGGGACATTTCAGATCGGCGGCGCCGGCCGCTCTTCATTCACGCCTCGTCAGGCAATCCTAA
CTCTGCAGACCTCGTCCTCTGAGCCGCGCTCTGGAGGCATTGGAACTCTGCAATTTATTGAGGAGTTTGT
GCCATCGGTCTACTTTAACCCCTTCTCGGGACCTCCCGGCCACTATCCGGATCAATTTATTCCTAACTTT
GACGCGGTAAAGGACTCGGCGGACGGCTACGACTGAATGTTAAGTGGAGAGGCAGAGCAACTGCGCCTGA
AACACCTGGTCCACTGTCGCCGCCACAAGTGCTTTGCCCGCGACTCCGGTGAGTTTTGCTACTTTGAATT
GCCCGAGGATCATATCGAGGGCCCGGCGCACGGCGTCCGGCTTACCGCCCAGGGAGAGCTTGCCCGTAGC
CTGATTCGGGAGTTTACCCAGCGCCCCCTGCTAGTTGAGCGGGACAGGGGACCCTGTGTTCTCACTGTGA
TTTGCAACTGTCCTAACCCTGGATTACATCAAGATCCTCTAGTTAATGTCAGGTCGCCTAAGTCGATTAA
CTAGAGTACCCGGGGATCTTATTCCCTTTAACTAATAAAAAAAAATAATAAAGCATCACTTACTTAAAAT
CAGTTAGCAAATTTCTGTCCAGTTTATTCAGCAGCACCTCCTTGCCCTCCTCCCAGCTCTGGTATTGCAG
CTTCCTCCTGGCTGCAAACTTTCTCCACAATCTAAATGGAATGTCAGTTTCCTCCTGTTCCTGTCCATCC
GCACCCACTATCTTCATGTTGTTGCAGATGAAGCGCGCAAGACCGTCTGAAGATACCTTCAACCCCGTGT
ATCCATATGACACGGAAACCGGTCCTCCAACTGTGCCTTTTCTTACTCCTCCCTTTGTATCCCCCAATGG
GTTTCAAGAGAGTCCCCCTGGGGTACTCTCTTTGCGCCTATCCGAACCTCTAGTTACCTCCAATGGCATG
CTTGCGCTCAAAATGGGCAACGGCCTCTCTCTGGACGAGGCCGGCAACCTTACCTCCCAAAATGTAACCA
CTGTGAGCCCACCTCTCAAAAAAACCAAGTCAAACATAAACCTGGAAATATCTGCACCCCTCACAGTTAC
CTCAGAAGCCCTAACTGTGGCTGCCGCCGCACCTCTAATGGTCGCGGGCAACACACTCACCATGCAATCA
CAGGCCCCGCTAACCGTGCACGACTCCAAACTTAGCATTGCCACCCAAGGACCCCTCACAGTGTCAGAAG
GAAAGCTAGCCCTGCAAACATCAGGCCCCCTCACCACCACCGATAGCAGTACCCTTACTATCACTGCCTC
ACCCCCTCTAACTACTGCCACTGGTAGCTTGGGCATTGACTTGAAAGAGCCCATTTATACACAAAATGGA
AAACTAGGACTAAAGTACGGGGCTCCTTTGCATGTAACAGACGACCTAAACACTTTGACCGTAGCAACTG
GTCCAGGTGTGACTATTAATAATACTTCCTTGCAAACTAAAGTTACTGGAGCCTTGGGTTTTGATTCACA
AGGCAATATGCAACTTAATGTAGCAGGAGGACTAAGGATTGATTCTCAAAACAGACGCCTTATACTTGAT
GTTAGTTATCCGTTTGATGCTCAAAACCAACTAAATCTAAGACTAGGACAGGGCCCTCTTTTTATAAACT
CAGCCCACAACTTGGATATTAACTACAACAAAGGCCTTTACTTGTTTACAGCTTCAAACAATTCCAAAAA
GCTTGAGGTTAACCTAAGCACTGCCAAGGGGTTGATGTTTGACGCTACAGCCATAGCCATTAATGCAGGA
GATGGGCTTGAATTTGGTTCACCTAATGCACCAAACACAAATCCCCTCAAAACAAAAATTGGCCATGGCC
TAGAATTTGATTCAAACAAGGCTATGGTTCCTAAACTAGGAACTGGCCTTAGTTTTGACAGCACAGGTGC
CATTACAGTAGGAAACAAAAATAATGATAAGCTAACTTTGTGGACCACACCAGCTCCATCTCCTAACTGT
AGACTAAATGCAGAGAAAGATGCTAAACTCACTTTGGTCTTAACAAAATGTGGCAGTCAAATACTTGCTA
CAGTTTCAGTTTTGGCTGTTAAAGGCAGTTTGGCTCCAATATCTGGAACAGTTCAAAGTGCTCATCTTAT
TATAAGATTTGACGAAAATGGAGTGCTACTAAACAATTCCTTCCTGGACCCAGAATATTGGAACTTTAGA
AATGGAGATCTTACTGAAGGCACAGCCTATACAAACGCTGTTGGATTTATGCCTAACCTATCAGCTTATC
CAAAATCTCACGGTAAAACTGCCAAAAGTAACATTGTCAGTCAAGTTTACTTAAACGGAGACAAAACTAA
ACCTGTAACACTAACCATTACACTAAACGGTACACAGGAAACAGGAGACACAACTCCAAGTGCATACTCT
ATGTCATTTTCATGGGACTGGTCTGGCCACAACTACATTAATGAAATATTTGCCACATCCTCTTACACTT
TTTCATACATTGCCCAAGAATAAAGAATCGTTTGTGTTATGTTTCAACGTGCCTAGGCAAAATAGCACCC
TCCCGCTCCAGAACAACATACAGCGCTTCCACAGCGGCAGCCATAACAGTCAGCCTTACCAGTAAAAAAG
AAAACCTATTAAAAAAACACCACTCGACACGGCACCAGCTCAATCAGTCACAGTGTAAAAAAGGGCCAAG
TGCAGAGCGAGTATATATAGGACTAAAAAATGACGTAACGGTTAAAGTCCACAAAAAACACCCAGAAAAC
CGCACGCGAACCTACGCCCAGAAACGAAAGCCAAAAAACCCACAACTTCCTCAAATCGTCACTTCCGTTT
TCCCACGTTACGTCACTTCCCATTTTAAGAAAACTACAATTCCCAACACATACAAGTTACTCCGCCCTAA
AACCTACGTCACCCGCCCCGTTCCCACGCCCCGCGCCACGTCACAAACTCCACCCCCTCATTATCATATT
GGCTTCAATCCAAAATAAGGTATATTATTGATGATGTTAATTAACATGCATGGATCCTACGTCTCGACCG
ATGCCCTTGAGAGCCTTCAACCCAGTCAGCTCCTTCCGGTGGGCGCGGGGCATGACTATCGTCGCCGCAC
TTATGACTGTCTTCTTTATCATGCAACTCGTAGGACAGGTGCCGGCAGCGCTCTGGGTCATTTTCGGCGA
GGACCGCTTTCGCTGGAGCGCGACGATGATCGGCCTGTCGCTTGCGGTATTCGGAATCTTGCACGCCCTC
GCTCAAGCCTTCGTCACTGGTCCCGCCACCAAACGTTTCGGCGAGAAGCAGGCCATTATCGCCGGCATGG
CGGCCGACGCGCTGGGCTACGTCTTGCTGGCGTTCGCGACGCGAGGCTGGATGGCCTTCCCCATTATGAT
TCTTCTCGCTTCCGGCGGCATCGGGATGCCCGCGTTGCAGGCCATGCTGTCCAGGCAGGTAGATGACGAC
CATCAGGGACAGCTTCAAGGATCGCTCGCGGCTCTTACCAGCCTAACTTCGATCATTGGACCGCTGATCG
TCACGGCGATTTATGCCGCCTCGGCGAGCACATGGAACGGGTTGGCATGGATTGTAGGCGCCGCCCTATA
CCTTGTCTGCCTCCCCGCGTTGCGTCGCGGTGCATGGAGCCGGGCCACCTCGACCTGAATGGAAGCCGGC
GGCACCTCGCTAACGGATTCACCACTCCAAGAATTGGAGCCAATCAATTCTTGCGGAGAACTGTGAATGC
GCAAACCAACCCTTGGCAGAACATATCCATCGCGTCCGCCATCTCCAGCAGCCGCACGCGGCGCATCTCG
GGCAGCGTTGGGTCCTGGCCACGGGTGCGCATGATCGTGCTCCTGTCGTTGAGGACCCGGCTAGGCTGGC
GGGGTTGCCTTACTGGTTAGCAGAATGAATCACCGATACGCGAGCGAACGTGAAGCGACTGCTGCTGCAA
AACGTCTGCGACCTGAGCAACAACATGAATGGTCTTCGGTTTCCGTGTTTCGTAAAGTCTGGAAACGCGG
AAGTCAGCGCCCTGCACCATTATGTTCCGGATCTGCATCGCAGGATGCTGCTGGCTACCCTGTGGAACAC
CTACATCTGTATTAACGAAGCGCTGGCATTGACCCTGAGTGATTTTTCTCTGGTCCCGCCGCATCCATAC
CGCCAGTTGTTTACCCTCACAACGTTCCAGTAACCGGGCATGTTCATCATCAGTAACCCGTATCGTGAGC
ATCCTCTCTCGTTTCATCGGTATCATTACCCCCATGAACAGAAATCCCCCTTACACGGAGGCATCAGTGA
CCAAACAGGAAAAAACCGCCCTTAACATGGCCCGCTTTATCAGAAGCCAGACATTAACGCTTCTGGAGAA
ACTCAACGAGCTGGACGCGGATGAACAGGCAGACATCTGTGAATCGCTTCACGACCACGCTGATGAGCTT
TACCGCAGCTGCCTCGCGCGTTTCGGTGATGACGGTGAAAACCTCTGACACATGCAGCTCCCGGAGACGG
TCACAGCTTGTCTGTAAGCGGATGCCGGGAGCAGACAAGCCCGTCAGGGCGCGTCAGCGGGTGTTGGCGG
GTGTCGGGGCGCAGCCATGACCCAGTCACGTAGCGATAGCGGAGTGTATACTGGCTTAACTATGCGGCAT
CAGAGCAGATTGTACTGAGAGTGCACCATATGCGGTGTGAAATACCGCACAGATGCGTAAGGAGAAAATA
CCGCATCAGGCGCTCTTCCGCTTCCTCGCTCACTGACTCGCTGCGCTCGGTCGTTCGGCTGCGGCGAGCG
GTATCAGCTCACTCAAAGGCGGTAATACGGTTATCCACAGAATCAGGGGATAACGCAGGAAAGAACATGT
GAGCAAAAGGCCAGCAAAAGGCCAGGAACCGTAAAAAGGCCGCGTTGCTGGCGTTTTTCCATAGGCTCCG
CCCCCCTGACGAGCATCACAAAAATCGACGCTCAAGTCAGAGGTGGCGAAACCCGACAGGACTATAAAGA
TACCAGGCGTTTCCCCCTGGAAGCTCCCTCGTGCGCTCTCCTGTTCCGACCCTGCCGCTTACCGGATACC
TGTCCGCCTTTCTCCCTTCGGGAAGCGTGGCGCTTTCTCATAGCTCACGCTGTAGGTATCTCAGTTCGGT
GTAGGTCGTTCGCTCCAAGCTGGGCTGTGTGCACGAACCCCCCGTTCAGCCCGACCGCTGCGCCTTATCC
GGTAACTATCGTCTTGAGTCCAACCCGGTAAGACACGACTTATCGCCACTGGCAGCAGCCACTGGTAACA
GGATTAGCAGAGCGAGGTATGTAGGCGGTGCTACAGAGTTCTTGAAGTGGTGGCCTAACTACGGCTACAC
TAGAAGGACAGTATTTGGTATCTGCGCTCTGCTGAAGCCAGTTACCTTCGGAAAAAGAGTTGGTAGCTCT
TGATCCGGCAAACAAACCACCGCTGGTAGCGGTGGTTTTTTTGTTTGCAAGCAGCAGATTACGCGCAGAA
AAAAAGGATCTCAAGAAGATCCTTTGATCTTTTCTACGGGGTCTGACGCTCAGTGGAACGAAAACTCACG
TTAAGGGATTTTGGTCATGAGATTATCAAAAAGGATCTTCACCTAGATCCTTTTAAATTAAAAATGAAGT
TTTAAATCAATCTAAAGTATATATGAGTAAACTTGGTCTGACAGTTACCAATGCTTAATCAGTGAGGCAC
CTATCTCAGCGATCTGTCTATTTCGTTCATCCATAGTTGCCTGACTCCCCGTCGTGTAGATAACTACGAT
ACGGGAGGGCTTACCATCTGGCCCCAGTGCTGCAATGATACCGCGAGACCCACGCTCACCGGCTCCAGAT
TTATCAGCAATAAACCAGCCAGCCGGAAGGGCCGAGCGCAGAAGTGGTCCTGCAACTTTATCCGCCTCCA
TCCAGTCTATTAATTGTTGCCGGGAAGCTAGAGTAAGTAGTTCGCCAGTTAATAGTTTGCGCAACGTTGT
TGCCATTGCTGCAGGCATCGTGGTGTCACGCTCGTCGTTTGGTATGGCTTCATTCAGCTCCGGTTCCCAA
CGATCAAGGCGAGTTACATGATCCCCCATGTTGTGCAAAAAAGCGGTTAGCTCCTTCGGTCCTCCGATCG
TTGTCAGAAGTAAGTTGGCCGCAGTGTTATCACTCATGGTTATGGCAGCACTGCATAATTCTCTTACTGT
CATGCCATCCGTAAGATGCTTTTCTGTGACTGGTGAGTACTCAACCAAGTCATTCTGAGAATAGTGTATG
CGGCGACCGAGTTGCTCTTGCCCGGCGTCAACACGGGATAATACCGCGCCACATAGCAGAACTTTAAAAG
TGCTCATCATTGGAAAACGTTCTTCGGGGCGAAAACTCTCAAGGATCTTACCGCTGTTGAGATCCAGTTC
GATGTAACCCACTCGTGCACCCAACTGATCTTCAGCATCTTTTACTTTCACCAGCGTTTCTGGGTGAGCA
AAAACAGGAAGGCAAAATGCCGCAAAAAAGGGAATAAGGGCGACACGGAAATGTTGAATACTCATACTCT
TCCTTTTTCAATATTATTGAAGCATTTATCAGGGTTATTGTCTCATGAGCGGATACATATTTGAATGTAT
TTAGAAAAATAAACAAATAGGGGTTCCGCGCACATTTCCCCGAAAAGTGCCACCTGTCTAGCTACGAATT
CTTCGACAGCTTCGAAACTAGAATCGATTTCGAAACTAGCTTAAGGGTGGGAAAGAATATATAAGGTGGG
GGTCTTATGTAGTTTTGTATCTGTTTTGCAGCAGCCGCCGCCGCCATGAGCACCAACTCGTTTGATGGAA
GCATTGTGAGCTCATATTTGACAACGCGCATGCCCCCATGGGCCGGGGTGCGTCAGAATGTGATGGGCTC
CAGCATTGATGGTCGCCCCGTCCTGCCCGCAAACTCTACTACCTTGACCTACGAGACCGTGTCTGGAACG
CCGTTGGAGA
