>Addgene plasmid #16401 | pAdEasy-2 | addgene partial sequence | sequence record 22722 | Amp-R 5'-ATAATACCGCGCCACATAGC-3'
AGGCTNTCATTGGGAAACGTTCTTCGGGGCGAAAACTCTCAAGGATCTTACCGCTGTTGAGATCCAGCNN
CNNTGTAACCCACTCGTGCACCCAACTGATCTTCAGCATCTTTTACTTTCACCAGCGTTTCTGGGTGAGC
AAAAACAGGAAGGCAAAATGCCGCAAAAAAGGGAATAAGGGCGACACGGAAATGTTGAATACTCATACTC
TTCCTTTTTCAATATTATTGAAGCATTTATCAGGGTTATTGTCTCATGAGCGGATACATATTTGAATGTA
TTTAGAAAAATAAACAAATAGGGGTTCCGCGCACATTTCCCCGAAAAGTGCCACCTGNCNAGCTACGAAT
TCTTCGACAGCTTCNAAACTAGNANCGATTTCCAAACTAGCTNAACGGTGGGAAAGAATATATNAGGTGG
GGGTCTTATGTAGTTTTGTATCTGTTTTGCAGCANCCGCCGCCGCCNTGANCACCAACTCGNTTGATGGA
AGCATTGNGAGCTCANATTTGANAACGCGNATGCCCCCATGGGCCGGGGTGCGTCAGAATGTGATGGGCT
CCAGCATTGATGGTCGCCCCGTCCTGCCCGCAAANTCTACTACCTTGANCTACNAGACCGNGTCTGGAAC
GCCGTTGGAGACTGNCNCCNCCGCNGNCTNNNCNNAGGTGNATCCACCGCCCGCGGGATTGTGACTGACC
AGGCTTNCCTNANCCCGCNTGCTAGCAATGNANCTNCCGTTTTCCGCCCGNTATGNCANTTGACGCTGTT
TNNCCCATTGGATTNTCAACNGCNCTA
